>Addgene plasmid #159399 | DT038A | depositor full sequence | sequence record 308029 | DT038A sequence 3057 bps
GGCTTCATTCAGCTCCGGTTCCCAACGATCAAGGCGAGTTACATGATCCCCCATGTTGTGCAAAAAAGCG
GTTAGCTCCTTCGGTCCTCCGATCGTTGTCAGAAGTAAGTTGGCCGCAGTGTTATCACTCATGGTTATGG
CAGCACTGCATAATTCTCTTACTGTCATGCCATCCGTAAGATGCTTTTCTGTGACTGGTGAGTACTCAAC
CAAGTCATTCTGAGAATAGTGTATGCGGCGACCGAGTTGCTCTTGCCCGGCGTCAATACGGGATAATACC
GCGCCACATAGCAGAACTTTAAAAGTGCTCATCATTGGAAAACGTTCTTCGGGGCGAAAACTCTCAAGGA
TCTTACCGCTGTTGAGATCCAGTTCGATATAACCCACTCGTGCACCCAACTGATCTTCAGCATCTTTTAC
TTTCACCAGCGTTTCTGGGTGAGCAAAAACAGGAAGGCAAAATGCCGCAAAAAAGGGAATAAGGGCGACA
CGGAAATGTTGAATACTCATACTCTTCCTTTTTCAATATTATTGAAGCATTTATCAGGGTTATTGTCTCA
TGAGCGGATACATATTTGAATGTATTTAGAAAAATAAACAAATAGGGGTTCCGCGCACATTTCCCCGAAA
AGTGCCACCTGACGTCTAAGAAACCATTATTATCATGACATTAACCTATAAAAATAGGCGTATCACGAGG
CAGAATTTCAGATAAAAAAAATCCTTAGCTTTCGCTAAGGATGATTTCTGGAATTCGCGGCCGCTTCTAG
ATTTACGGCTAGCTCAGTCCTAGGTATAGTGCTAGCGATACTAGAAGAAGGAGAATAATCTATGGACTAC
AAAGACGATGATGACAAGATGCGTAAAGGCGAAGAGCTGTTCACTGGTGTCGTCCCTATTCTGGTGGAAC
TGGATGGTGATGTCAACGGTCATAAGTTTTCCGTGCGTGGCGAGGGTGAAGGTGACGCAACTAATGGTAA
ACTGACGCTGAAGTTCATCTGTACTACTGGTAAACTGCCGGTACCTTGGCCGACTCTGGTAACGACGCTG
ACTTATGGTGTTCAGTGCTTTGCTCGTTATCCGGACCATATGAAGCAGCATGACTTCTTCAAGTCCGCCA
TGCCGGAAGGCTATGTGCAGGAACGCACGATTTCCTTTAAGGATGACGGCACGTACAAAACGCGTGCGGA
AGTGAAATTTGAAGGCGATACCCTGGTAAACCGCATTGAGCTGAAAGGCATTGACTTTAAAGAAGACGGC
AATATCCTGGGCCATAAGCTGGAATACAATTTTAACAGCCACAATGTTTACATCACCGCCGATAAACAAA
AAAATGGCATTAAAGCGAATTTTAAAATTCGCCACAACGTGGAGGATGGCAGCGTGCAGCTGGCTGATCA
CTACCAGCAAAACACTCCAATCGGTGATGGTCCTGTTCTGCTGCCAGACAATCACTATCTGAGCACGCAA
AGCGTTCTGTCTAAAGATCCGAACGAGAAACGCGATCATATGGTTCTGCTGGAGTTCGTAACCGCAGCGG
GCATCACGCATGGTATGGATGAACTGTACAAATAATAACGACTCAGGCTGCTACGCCTGTGTACTGGAAA
ACAAAACCAAAACCCAAAAAACAAAAAACTGAGCCCATTGGTATCGTGGAAGGACTCGATCAAAAAAAAA
AAAAAAAAAAAAAAAAAAAAACTAGCATAACCCCTTGGGGCCTCTAAACGGGTCTTGAGGGGTTTTTTGG
TACTAGTAGCGGCCGCTGCAGGCTTCCTCGCTCACTGACTCGCTGCGCTCGGTCGTTCGGCTGCGGCGAG
CGGTATCAGCTCACTCAAAGGCGGTAATACGGTTATCCACAGAATCAGGGGATAACGCAGGAAAGAACAT
GTGAGCAAAAGGCCAGCAAAAGGCCAGGAACCGTAAAAAGGCCGCGTTGCTGGCGTTTTTCCACAGGCTC
CGCCCCCCTGACGAGCATCACAAAAATCGACGCTCAAGTCAGAGGTGGCGAAACCCGACAGGACTATAAA
GATACCAGGCGTTTCCCCCTGGAAGCTCCCTCGTGCGCTCTCCTGTTCCGACCCTGCCGCTTACCGGATA
CCTGTCCGCCTTTCTCCCTTCGGGAAGCGTGGCGCTTTCTCATAGCTCACGCTGTAGGTATCTCAGTTCG
GTGTAGGTCGTTCGCTCCAAGCTGGGCTGTGTGCACGAACCCCCCGTTCAGCCCGACCGCTGCGCCTTAT
CCGGTAACTATCGTCTTGAGTCCAACCCGGTAAGACACGACTTATCGCCACTGGCAGCAGCCACTGGTAA
CAGGATTAGCAGAGCGAGGTATGTAGGCGGTGCTACAGAGTTCTTGAAGTGGTGGCCTAACTACGGCTAC
ACTAGAAGAACAGTATTTGGTATCTGCGCTCTGCTGAAGCCAGTTACCTTCGGAAAAAGAGTTGGTAGCT
CTTGATCCGGCAAACAAACCACCGCTGGTAGCGGTGGTTTTTTTGTTTGCAAGCAGCAGATTACGCGCAG
AAAAAAAGGATCTCAAGAAGATCCTTTGATCTTTTCTACGGGGTCTGACGCTCAGTGGAACGAAAACTCA
CGTTAAGGGATTTTGGTCATGAGATTATCAAAAAGGATCTTCACCTAGATCCTTTTAAATTAAAAATGAA
GTTTTAAATCAATCTAAAGTATATATGAGTAAACTTGGTCTGACAGTTACCAATGCTTAATCAGTGAGGC
ACCTATCTCAGCGATCTGTCTATTTCGTTCATCCATAGTTGCCTGACTCCCCGTCGTGTAGATAACTACG
ATACGGGAGGGCTTACCATCTGGCCCCAGTGCTGCAATGATACCGCGAGACCCACGCTCACCGGCTCCAG
ATTTATCAGCAATAAACCAGCCAGCCGGAAGGGCCGAGCGCAGAAGTGGTCCTGCAACTTTATCCGCCTC
CATCCAGTCTATTAATTGTTGCCGGGAAGCTAGAGTAAGTAGTTCGCCAGTTAATAGTTTGCGCAACGTT
GTTGCCATTGCTACAGGCATCGTGGTGTCACGCTCGTCGTTTGGTAT
Features (pLannotate 1.2.2; 9 found; start..end, strand, type, name):
    511..615     -  promoter       AmpR promoter: bla
    705..748     -  terminator     bacterial terminator: putative bacterial transcription terminator
    751..770     +  misc_feature   BioBrick prefix: BioBrick prefix for parts that start with "ATG"
    778..806     +  promoter       J23119 promoter (fragment): bacterial promoter (Registry of Standard Biological Parts BBa J23119)
    859..1572    +  CDS            superfolder GFP: GFP variant that folds robustly even when fused to poorly folded proteins (Pédelacq et al., 2006)
   1702..1749    +  terminator     T7 terminator: transcription terminator for bacteriophage T7 RNA polymerase
   1751..1771    +  misc_feature   BioBrick suffix: universal suffix for all parts
   1948..2536    -  rep_origin     ori: high-copy-number ColE1/pMB1/pBR322/pUC origin of replication
   2707..510     -  CDS            AmpR (across the origin): β-lactamase; bla; confers resistance to ampicillin, carbenicillin, and related antibiotics
