>Addgene plasmid #159399 | DT038A | addgene full sequence | sequence record 324297 | Addgene NGS Result
ATGGCTTCATTCAGCTCCGGTTCCCAACGATCAAGGCGAGTTACATGATCCCCCATGTTGTGCAAAAAAG
CGGTTAGCTCCTTCGGTCCTCCGATCGTTGTCAGAAGTAAGTTGGCCGCAGTGTTATCACTCATGGTTAT
GGCAGCACTGCATAATTCTCTTACTGTCATGCCATCCGTAAGATGCTTTTCTGTGACTGGTGAGTACTCA
ACCAAGTCATTCTGAGAATAGTGTATGCGGCGACCGAGTTGCTCTTGCCCGGCGTCAATACGGGATAATA
CCGCGCCACATAGCAGAACTTTAAAAGTGCTCATCATTGGAAAACGTTCTTCGGGGCGAAAACTCTCAAG
GATCTTACCGCTGTTGAGATCCAGTTCGATGTAACCCACTCGTGCACCCAACTGATCTTCAGCATCTTTT
ACTTTCACCAGCGTTTCTGGGTGAGCAAAAACAGGAAGGCAAAATGCCGCAAAAAAGGGAATAAGGGCGA
CACGGAAATGTTGAATACTCATACTCTTCCTTTTTCAATATTATTGAAGCATTTATCAGGGTTATTGTCT
CATGAGCGGATACATATTTGAATGTATTTAGAAAAATAAACAAATAGGGGTTCCGCGCACATTTCCCCGA
AAAGTGCCACCTGACGTCTAAGAAACCATTATTATCATGACATTAACCTATAAAAATAGGCGTATCACGA
GGCAGAATTTCAGATAAAAAAAATCCTTAGCTTTCGCTAAGGATGATTTCTGGAATTCGCGGCCGCTTCT
AGATTTACGGCTAGCTCAGTCCTAGGTATAGTGCTAGCGATACTAGAAGAAGGAGAATAATCTATGGACT
ACAAAGACGATGATGACAAGATGCGTAAAGGCGAAGAGCTGTTCACTGGTGTCGTCCCTATTCTGGTGGA
ACTGGATGGTGATGTCAACGGTCATAAGTTTTCCGTGCGTGGCGAGGGTGAAGGTGACGCAACTAATGGT
AAACTGACGCTGAAGTTCATCTGTACTACTGGTAAACTGCCGGTACCTTGGCCGACTCTGGTAACGACGC
TGACTTATGGTGTTCAGTGCTTTGCTCGTTATCCGGACCATATGAAGCAGCATGACTTCTTCAAGTCCGC
CATGCCGGAAGGCTATGTGCAGGAACGCACGATTTCCTTTAAGGATGACGGCACGTACAAAACGCGTGCG
GAAGTGAAATTTGAAGGCGATACCCTGGTAAACCGCATTGAGCTGAAAGGCATTGACTTTAAAGAAGACG
GCAATATCCTGGGCCATAAGCTGGAATACAATTTTAACAGCCACAATGTTTACATCACCGCCGATAAACA
AAAAAATGGCATTAAAGCGAATTTTAAAATTCGCCACAACGTGGAGGATGGCAGCGTGCAGCTGGCTGAT
CACTACCAGCAAAACACTCCAATCGGTGATGGTCCTGTTCTGCTGCCAGACAATCACTATCTGAGCACGC
AAAGCGTTCTGTCTAAAGATCCGAACGAGAAACGCGATCATATGGTTCTGCTGGAGTTCGTAACCGCAGC
GGGCATCACGCATGGTATGGATGAACTGTACAAATAATAACGACTCAGGCTGCTACGCCTGTGTACTGGA
AAACAAAACCAAAACCCAAAAAACAAAAAACTGAGCCCATTGGTATCGTGGAAGGACTCGATCAAAAAAA
AAAAAAAAAAAAAAAAAAACTAGCATAACCCCTTGGGGCCTCTAAACGGGTCTTGAGGGGTTTTTTGGTA
CTAGTAGCGGCCGCTGCAGGCTTCCTCGCTCACTGACTCGCTGCGCTCGGTCGTTCGGCTGCGGCGAGCG
GTATCAGCTCACTCAAAGGCGGTAATACGGTTATCCACAGAATCAGGGGATAACGCAGGAAAGAACATGT
GAGCAAAAGGCCAGCAAAAGGCCAGGAACCGTAAAAAGGCCGCGTTGCTGGCGTTTTTCCACAGGCTCCG
CCCCCCTGACGAGCATCACAAAAATCGACGCTCAAGTCAGAGGTGGCGAAACCCGACAGGACTATAAAGA
TACCAGGCGTTTCCCCCTGGAAGCTCCCTCGTGCGCTCTCCTGTTCCGACCCTGCCGCTTACCGGATACC
TGTCCGCCTTTCTCCCTTCGGGAAGCGTGGCGCTTTCTCATAGCTCACGCTGTAGGTATCTCAGTTCGGT
GTAGGTCGTTCGCTCCAAGCTGGGCTGTGTGCACGAACCCCCCGTTCAGCCCGACCGCTGCGCCTTATCC
GGTAACTATCGTCTTGAGTCCAACCCGGTAAGACACGACTTATCGCCACTGGCAGCAGCCACTGGTAACA
GGATTAGCAGAGCGAGGTATGTAGGCGGTGCTACAGAGTTCTTGAAGTGGTGGCCTAACTACGGCTACAC
TAGAAGAACAGTATTTGGTATCTGCGCTCTGCTGAAGCCAGTTACCTTCGGAAAAAGAGTTGGTAGCTCT
TGATCCGGCAAACAAACCACCGCTGGTAGCGGTGGTTTTTTTGTTTGCAAGCAGCAGATTACGCGCAGAA
AAAAAGGATCTCAAGAAGATCCTTTGATCTTTTCTACGGGGTCTGACGCTCAGTGGAACGAAAACTCACG
TTAAGGGATTTTGGTCATGAGATTATCAAAAAGGATCTTCACCTAGATCCTTTTAAATTAAAAATGAAGT
TTTAAATCAATCTAAAGTATATATGAGTAAACTTGGTCTGACAGTTACCAATGCTTAATCAGTGAGGCAC
CTATCTCAGCGATCTGTCTATTTCGTTCATCCATAGTTGCCTGACTCCCCGTCGTGTAGATAACTACGAT
ACGGGAGGGCTTACCATCTGGCCCCAGTGCTGCAATGATACCGCGAGACCCACGCTCACCGGCTCCAGAT
TTATCAGCAATAAACCAGCCAGCCGGAAGGGCCGAGCGCAGAAGTGGTCCTGCAACTTTATCCGCCTCCA
TCCAGTCTATTAATTGTTGCCGGGAAGCTAGAGTAAGTAGTTCGCCAGTTAATAGTTTGCGCAACGTTGT
TGCCATTGCTACAGGCATCGTGGTGTCACGCTCGTCGTTTGGT
Features (pLannotate 1.2.2; 9 found; start..end, strand, type, name):
    513..617     -  promoter       AmpR promoter: bla
    707..750     -  terminator     bacterial terminator: putative bacterial transcription terminator
    753..772     +  misc_feature   BioBrick prefix: BioBrick prefix for parts that start with "ATG"
    780..808     +  promoter       J23119 promoter (fragment): bacterial promoter (Registry of Standard Biological Parts BBa J23119)
    861..1574    +  CDS            superfolder GFP: GFP variant that folds robustly even when fused to poorly folded proteins (Pédelacq et al., 2006)
   1700..1747    +  terminator     T7 terminator: transcription terminator for bacteriophage T7 RNA polymerase
   1749..1769    +  misc_feature   BioBrick suffix: universal suffix for all parts
   1946..2534    -  rep_origin     ori: high-copy-number ColE1/pMB1/pBR322/pUC origin of replication
   2705..512     -  CDS            AmpR (across the origin): β-lactamase; bla; confers resistance to ampicillin, carbenicillin, and related antibiotics
