[The description below was written by a language model from this plasmid's Addgene catalogue record and pLannotate feature annotations shown in this document.]
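Description:
DT038A is a small (about 3.05 kb) bacterial expression plasmid built on pSB1A3, a standard high-copy BioBrick assembly vector from the iGEM parts registry. It replicates in E. coli through a ColE1/pUC-type origin and is selected with ampicillin via a β-lactamase gene driven by its native bla promoter. The cloning region is framed by the BioBrick prefix and suffix, and a putative bacterial terminator sits just upstream of the prefix, helping to insulate the insert from read-through transcription originating in the backbone.

The payload is a synthetic cassette of roughly 1 kb, introduced by Gibson assembly, in which the constitutive promoter J23106, a medium-strength member of the Anderson promoter collection, drives superfolder GFP, a variant that folds robustly and matures efficiently. The automated annotation labels the promoter as a fragment of J23119; this is the consensus parent of the same promoter family, whose members differ at only a few positions, so the partial match is compatible with the catalogue's J23106 designation. The catalogue lists an N-terminal FLAG tag on the insert, although the feature tables do not annotate it separately. A T7 terminator lies downstream of the coding sequence, before the BioBrick suffix. The depositor and repository-sequenced records differ by only a few nucleotides in length and give the same feature layout.

The plasmid provides steady, inducer-independent, moderate-level green fluorescence in E. coli. That makes it suitable as a reporter or reference construct in synthetic biology work, and it was deposited in connection with a study on artificial cells.
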