Addgene plasmid #159399: DT038A
Purpose: Constitutive superfolder GFP (sfGFP) expression, controlled under E.coli J23106 (medium) promoter
Depositing lab: Sheref Mansy. Depositing organization: Universita degli Studi di Trento. Publication: Artificial cells drive neural differentiation. Toparlak OD, Zasso J, Bridi S, Serra MD, Macchi P, Conti L, Baudet ML, Mansy SS. Sci Adv. 2020 Sep 18;6(38). pii: 6/38/eabb4920. doi: 10.1126/sciadv.abb4920. Print 2020 Sep. PubMed 32948587.
Backbone
  Vector backbone: pSB1A3
  Backbone manufacturer: iGEM parts registry
  Vector type: Bacterial Expression, Synthetic Biology
Growth in bacteria
  Bacterial resistance: Ampicillin, 100 μg/mL
  Growth temperature: 37°C
  Growth strain: DH5alpha
  Copy number: High Copy
Gene/Insert
  Gene/Insert name: pr.J23106-sfGFP
  Species: Synthetic
  Insert size (bp): 978
  Promoter: J23106 (medium) promoter
  Tag / fusion protein: FLAG (N terminal on insert)
  Cloning method: Gibson Cloning
  Sequencing primers: 5′ VF2 primer (iGEM parts registry); 3′ VR primer (iGEM parts registry)
Terms and licenses: Academic/Nonprofit Terms; Industry Terms: Not Available to Industry
How to cite: DT038A was a gift from Sheref Mansy (Addgene plasmid # 159399 ; http://n2t.net/addgene:159399 ; RRID:Addgene_159399)
